>Addgene plasmid #174950 | pMSR:MSMEG_0946:Dendra | addgene full sequence | sequence record 345675 | Addgene NGS Result
CATGAAGGACCGTACGAAGATGAACAAGGGCCCCGAGGCATTCCTGGTGACCACGACGCAGGGCAACCGG
CTGTCGAAGTCCGCGTTCACCAAGTCGCTGAAGCGTGGCTACGCCAAGATCGGTCGGCCGGAACTCCGCA
TCCACGACCTCCGCGCTGTCGGCGCTACGTTCGCCGCTCAGGCAGGTGCGACGACCAAGGAGCTGATGGC
CCGTCTCGGTCACACGACTCCTAGGATGGCGATGAAGTACCAGATGGCGTCTGAGGCCCGCGACGAGGCT
ATCGCTGAGGCGATGTCCAAGCTGGCCAAGACCTCCTGAAACGCAAAAAGCCCCCCTCCCAAGGACACTG
AGTCCTAAAGAGGGGGGTTTCTTGTCAGTACGCGAAGAACCACGCCTGGCCGCGAGCGCCAGCACCGCCG
CTCTGTGCGGAGACCTGGGCACCAGCCCCGCCGCCGCCAGGAGCATTGCCGTTCCCGCCAGAAATCTAGA
CGGTGACCACAACGCGCCCGCTTTGATCGGGGACGTCGAAATATTGGATCGTCGGCACCGTCACGGCCGT
GGGAGGCGGCACGATCCGCGACGTGATGATCGGCCGCATCCCCACGGTGCTGCGCAGTGAGCTCTACGCC
ATCCCGGCGTTGATCTGTGCGTTCGCACGCACAGGCCCGGTGTGAGAAGGGTCTCTGACGAGCGGGAGAA
CTCCCTATCAGTGATAGAGTTTGTCCTCCCTATCAGTGATAGATAGGCTTAAGGAGTAATACGACTCACT
ATAGGGAGAAGGAGGCCATTATGGTTCTGGTCACGGGTGCGTGCCGGTTCCTCGGCGGTTACCTGACCGC
GAGGCTGGCGCAGAACCCGTCGATCGACCATGTCATCGCGGTCGACGCGATCACGCCCAGCAAGGATTTG
CTGCGAAGGATGGGGCGCGCGGAGTTCGTGCGCGCCGACATCCGCAATCCGTTCATCGCCAAGGTGATCC
GCAACGGCAACGTCGACACCGTCGTGCACGCCGCGGCCGCGTCGTACGCGCCCCGCTCGGGTGGCCGGGC
CACGTTGAAAGAGCTCAACGTGATGGGGGCCATCCAGTTGTTCGCGGCGTGCCAGAAGACGCCGTCGGTA
CGCCGGGTCATCCTCAAGTCGACCTCCGAGGTCTACGGGTCGAGTTCGCGCGATCCGGTGATGTTCACCG
AGGAGAGCAGCGCGCGCCGTCCGCCGCGCGATGGCTTCGCCCGCGACAGCATCGACATCGAGGGCTACGC
GCGAGGTCTCGCCCGGCGTCGTCCCGACATCGCCGTCACGATCCTGCGGCTGGCCAACATGATCGGCCCC
GCGATGGACACGGCGCTGTCGCGCTATCTGGCCGGGCCGGTGGTGCCCTGCGTCGTCGGGCACGACGCGC
GGCTGCAACTGCTGCACGAGCAGGACGCGCTCGGTGCCCTCGAGCACGCCACCGTGGCAGGCAAGGCCGG
CACGTTCAACATCGGCGCCGACGGCATAATCATGATGAGTCAGGCGCTGCGCCGCTCGGGCCGGATCCGG
CTCCCGGTGCCGAGATCGGCACTCGCCGCAGTGGATTCGCTGAACAGGGCCACGCGTTACAGCGAGGTGG
ATCGTGAACAACTCAACTATCTGAGTTACGGCCGCGTCATGGATACCACGCGAATGCGCCGCGACCTGGG
ATACAGTCCCAAGTGGACGACGGGGGAAGCGTTCGACGATTACGTTCGTGGCCGTGGATTGACGCCGATC
ATCGATCCGCGGTGGGTAGGCTCGCTGGAGAGTCGTGCAGTTGCCTTGGCGCAGCGTTGGGGACGGAAGC
TTGGTGCGGCCGCGGGCAACACGCCTGGCATCAATCTGATCAAGGAGGACATGCGTGTCAAGGTGCATAT
GGAGGGCAACGTGAACGGTCACGCCTTCGTGATCGAGGGGGAGGGTAAGGGTAAGCCTTACGAAGGGACC
CAGACCGCCAACCTCACCGTCAAGGAGGGCGCCCCTCTCCCATTCTCGTACGATATCCTCACTACCGCGG
TGCATTACGGGAACCGCGTGTTCACCAAGTACCCCGAGGATATCCCTGACTACTTCAAGCAGAGCTTCCC
GGAGGGATACTCCTGGGAGCGGACGATGACCTTCGAAGACAAGGGTATCTGTACGATCCGCAGCGACATC
TCGCTGGAAGGGGACTGTTTCTTCCAGAACGTCCGTTTCAAGGGGACCAACTTTCCGCCGAACGGCCCGG
TCATGCAGAAGAAGACCCTCAAGTGGGAGCCGAGCACGGAGAAGCTGCACGTTCGGGACGGCCTCCTGGT
CGGCAACATCAACATGGCGCTGCTGCTGGAAGGCGGCGGCCACTACCTATGCGACTTCAAGACCACGTAC
AAAGCGAAGAAGGTCGTCCAGCTGCCCGACGCGCACTTCGTGGACCACCGCATCGAAATCCTGGGGAACG
ATTCGGACTACAACAAGGTCAAGTTGTACGAGCACGCTGTGGCACGCTATAGCCCGCTCCCGTCGCAGGT
CTGGTTCGAAGGCGGCGGCGGGGAGAACCTGTATTTCCAGGACTACAAGGACGACGACGACAAGTGATTT
AAATAACCCCTTGGGGCCTCTAAACGGGTCTTGAGGGGTTTTTTGTTAACTAGCGTACGATCGAATTCCT
GCAGCTCACGGTAACTGATGCCGTATTTGCAGTACCAGCGTACGGCCCACAGAATGATGTCACGCTGAAA
ATGCCGGCCTTTGAATGGGTTCATGTGCAGCTCCATCAGCAAAAGGGGATGATAAGTTTATCACCACCGA
CTATTTGCAACAGTGCCGTTGATCGTGCTATGATCGACTGATGTCATCAGCGGTGGAGTGCAATGTCGTG
CAATACGAATGGCGAAAAGCCGAGCTCATCGGTCAGCTTCTCAACCTTGGGGTTACCCCCGGCGGTGTGC
TGCTGGTCCACAGCTCCTTCCGTAGCGTCCGGCCCCTCGAAGATGGGCCACTTGGACTGATCGAGGCCCT
GCGTGCTACGCTGGGTCCGGGAGGGACGCTCGTCATGCCCTCGTGGTCAGGTCTGGACGACGAGCCGTTC
GATCCTGCCACGTCGCCCGTTACACCGGACCTTGGAGTTGTCTCTGACACATTCTGGCGCCTGCCAAATG
TAAAGCGCAGCGCCCATCCATTTGCCTTTGCGGCAGCGGGGCCACAGGCAGAGCAGATCATCTCTGATCC
ATTGCCCCTGCCACCTTACTCGCCTGCAAGCCCGGTCGCCCGTGTCCATGAACTCGATGGGCAGGTACTT
CTCCTCGGCGTGGGACACGATGCCAACACGACGCTGCATCTTGCCGAGTTGATGGCAAAGGTTCCCTATG
GGGTGCCGAGACACTGCACCATTCTTCAGGATGGCAAGTTGGTACGCGTCGATTATCTCGAGAATGACCA
CTGCTGTGAGCGCTTTGCCTTGGCGGACAGGTGGCTCAAGGAGAAGAGCCTTCAGAAGGAAGGTCCAGTC
GGTCATGCCTTTGCTCGGTTGATCCGCTCCCGCGACATTGTGGCGACAGCCCTGGGTCAACTGGGCCGAG
ATCCGTTGATCTTCCTGCATCCGCCAGAGGCGGGATGCGAAGAATGCGATGCCGCTCGCCAGTCGATTGG
CTGAGCTCATGAGCGGAGAACGAGATGACGTTGGAGGGGCAAGGTCGCGCTGATTGCTGGGGCAACACGG
GGGATCCACTAGTTCCATGAGCGTCAGACCCCGTAGAAAAGATCAAAGGATCTTCTTGAGATCCTTTTTT
TCTGCGCGTAATCTGCTGCTTGCAAACAAAAAAACCACCGCTACCAGCGGTGGTTTGTTTGCCGGATCAA
GAGCTACCAACTCTTTTTCCGAAGGTAACTGGCTTCAGCAGAGCGCAGATACCAAATACTGTCCTTCTAG
TGTAGCCGTAGTTAGGCCACCACTTCAAGAACTCTGTAGCACCGCCTACATACCTCGCTCTGCTAATCCT
GTTACCAGTGGCTGCTGCCAGTGGCGATAAGTCGTGTCTTACCGGGTTGGACTCAAGACGATAGTTACCG
GATAAGGCGCAGCGGTCGGGCTGAACGGGGGGTTCGTGCACACAGCCCAGCTTGGAGCGAACGACCTACA
CCGAACTGAGATACCTACAGCGTGAGCTATGAGAAAGCGCCACGCTTCCCGAGGGGAGAAAGGCGGACAG
GTATCCGGTAAGCGGCAGGGTCGGAACAGGAGAGCGCACGAGGGAGCTTCCAGGGGGAAACGCCTGGTAT
CTTTATAGTCCTGTCGGGTTTCGCCACCTCTGACTTGAGCGTCGATTTTTGTGATGCTCGTCAGGGGGGC
GGAGCCTATGGAAAAACGCCAGCAACGCGGCCTTTTTACGGTTCCTGGCCTTTTGCTGGCCTTTTGCTCA
CATGTTCTTTCCTGCGTTATCCCCTGATTCTGTGGATAACCGTATTACCGCCTTTGAGTGAGCTGATACC
GCTCGCCGCAGCCGAACGACCGAGCGCAACGCGTGCGGCCGCGGTACCCGGGGATCCTCTAGAGTCGACC
ACCAAGGGCACCATCTCTGCTTGGGCCACCCCGTTGGCCGCAGCCAGCTCGCTGAGAGCCGTGAACGACA
GGGCGAACGCCAGCCCGCCGACGGCGAGGGTTCCGACCGCTGCAACTCCCGGTGCAACCTTGTCCCGGTC
TATTCTCTTCACTGCACCAGCTCCAATCTGGTGTGAATGCCCCTCGTCTGTTCGCGCAGGCGGGGGGCTC
TATTCGTTTGTCAGCATCGAAAGTAGCCAGATCAGGGATGCGTTGCAACCGCGTATGCCCAGGTCAGAAG
AGTCGCACAAGAGTTGCAGACCCCTGGAAAGAAAAATGGCCAGAGGGCGAAAACACCCTCTGACCAGCGG
AGCGGGCGACGGGAATCGAACCCGCGTAGCTAGTTTGGAAGAATGGGTGTCTGCCGACCACATATGGGCC
GGTCAAGATAGGTTTTTACCCCCTCTCGGCTGCATCCTCTAAGTGGAAAGAAATTGCAGGTCGTAGAAGC
GCGTTGAAGCCTGAGAGTTGCACAGGAGTTGCAACCCGGTAGCCTTGTTCACGACGAGAGGAGACCTAGT
TGGCACGTCGCGGATGGGGATCGCTGAAGACTCAGCGCAGCGGGAGGATCCAAGCCTCATACGTCAACCC
GCAGGACGGTGTGAGGTACTACGCGCTGCAGACCTACGACAACAAGATGGACGCCGAAGCCTGGCTCGCG
GGCGAGAAGCGGCTCATCGAGATGGAGACCTGGACCCCTCCACAGGACCGGGCGAAGAAGGCAGCCGCCA
GCGCCATCACGCTGGAGGAGTACACCCGGAAGTGGCTCGTGGAGCGCGACCTCGCAGACGGCACCAGGGA
TCTGTACAGCGGGCACGCGGAGCGCCGCATCTACCCGGTGCTAGGTGAAGTGGCGGTCACAGAGATGACG
CCAGCTCTGGTGCGTGCGTGGTGGGCCGGGATGGGTAGGAAGCACCCGACTGCCCGCCGGCATGCCTACA
ACGTCCTCCGGGCGGTGATGAACACAGCGGTCGAGGACAAGCTGATCGCAGAGAACCCGTGCCGGATCGA
GCAGAAGGCAGCCGATGAGCGCGACGTAGAGGCGCTGACGCCTGAGGAGCTGGACATCGTCGCCGCTGAG
ATCTTCGAGCACTACCGGATCGCGGCATACATCCTGGCGTGGACGAGCCTCCGGTTCGGAGAGCTGATCG
AGCTTCGCCGCAAGGACATCGTGGACGACGGCATGACGATGAAGCTCCGGGTGCGCCGTGGCGCTTCCCG
CGTGGGGAACAAGATCGTCGTTGGCAACGCCAAGACCGTCCGGTCGAAGCGTCCTGTGACGGTTCCGCCT
CACGTCGCGGAGATGATCCGAGCGCA
Features (pLannotate 1.2.2; 14 found; start..end, strand, type, name):
    378..482     -  CDS            32 (fragment): VG32_BPML5 - Protein predicted: Swiss-Prot protein existence level 4. From Mycobacterium phage L5 (Mycobacteriophage L5).
    538..642     +  CDS            Y4104_STRCO (fragment): Protein inferred from homology: Swiss-Prot protein existence level 3. From Streptomyces coelicolor (strain ATCC BAA-471 / A3(2) / M145).
    700..719     +  promoter       tight TRE promoter (fragment): Tet-responsive promoter PTight, consisting of seven tet operator sequences followed by the minimal CMV promoter
    726..743     +  promoter       tight TRE promoter (fragment): Tet-responsive promoter PTight, consisting of seven tet operator sequences followed by the minimal CMV promoter
    757..775     +  promoter       T7 promoter: promoter for bacteriophage T7 RNA polymerase
    794..1819    +  CDS            Y501_MYCTU (fragment): Experimental evidence at protein level: Swiss-Prot protein existence level 1. From Mycobacterium tuberculosis (strain ATCC 25618 / H37Rv).
   1838..2524    +  CDS            Dendra2: Dendra2 is a photoconvertible green fluorescent protein published in 2006, derived from Dendronephthya sp.. It has high acid sensitivity.
   2564..2584    +  CDS            FLAG (fragment): FLAG® epitope tag, followed by an enterokinase cleavage site
   2593..2635    +  terminator     T7 terminator (fragment): transcription terminator for bacteriophage T7 RNA polymerase
   2841..3641    +  CDS            ApmR: aminoglycoside 3-N-acetyltransferase type IV ; aac(3)IV; confers resistance to apramycin (Paget and Davies, 1996)
   3708..3725    -  misc_feature   MCS (fragment): pBluescript multiple cloning site
   3766..4354    +  rep_origin     ori: high-copy-number ColE1/pMB1/pBR322/pUC origin of replication
   4522..4550    +  misc_feature   MCS (fragment): pUC18/19 multiple cloning site
   5110..316     +  CDS            33 (across the origin): VINT_BPML5 - Also known as int. Protein inferred from homology: Swiss-Prot protein existence level 3. Integrase is necessary for integration of the phage into the host genome by site-specific recombination. From Mycobacterium phage L5 (Mycobacteriophage L5).
