[The description below was written by a language model from this plasmid's Addgene catalogue record and pLannotate feature annotations shown in this document.]
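Description:
pMSR:MSMEG_0946:Dendra is an integrating mycobacterial expression plasmid of about 5.9 kb built on the pMSR:Dendra backbone, part of a systems resource of tagged Mycobacterium smegmatis genes. It is maintained in E. coli through a high-copy ColE1/pUC-type origin and selected with apramycin via the aac(3)IV acetyltransferase gene, a marker that also works in mycobacteria. The plasmid has no annotated mycobacterial replication origin. Instead it carries the mycobacteriophage L5 integrase gene, with an adjacent fragment of L5 gene 32 consistent with the phage attachment region. The integrase catalyses site-specific recombination into the chromosomal L5 attachment site, which gives stable single-copy insertion.

The payload is the M. smegmatis open reading frame MSMEG_0946, inserted by ligation-independent cloning. The annotation tool recognises it only by similarity to a Mycobacterium tuberculosis H37Rv protein, and the record does not state its function. The gene is fused at its C terminus, through a Gly-Ala linker, to Dendra2, a green-to-red photoconvertible fluorescent protein, followed by a single FLAG epitope.

Expression in mycobacteria comes from the pmycTetO promoter. Its tet operator sequences explain the short hits labelled "tight TRE promoter" in the feature table, and they suggest Tet repressor control where a repressor is supplied. A T7 promoter just upstream of the coding sequence and a T7 terminator fragment downstream also allow expression of the same fusion in E. coli strains that make T7 RNA polymerase.

The stated purpose is a C-terminal fluorescent fusion. That suits imaging of protein localisation and photoconversion-based tracking in live mycobacteria, and the FLAG tag allows immunodetection or affinity purification.
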