Addgene plasmid #174950: pMSR:MSMEG_0946:Dendra
Purpose: C-term fluorescent fusion
Depositing lab: Keith Derbyshire & Joseph Wade. Depositing organization: Wadsworth Center, New York State Department of Health. Publication: A Mycobacterial Systems Resource for the Research Community. Judd JA, Canestrari J, Clark R, Joseph A, Lapierre P, Lasek-Nesselquist E, Mir M, Palumbo M, Smith C, Stone M, Upadhyay A, Wirth SE, Dedrick RM, Meier CG, Russell DA, Dills A, Dove E, Kester J, Wolf ID, Zhu J, Rubin ER, Fortune S, Hatfull GF, Gray TA, Wade JT, Derbyshire KM. mBio. 2021 Mar 2;12(2). pii: mBio.02401-20. doi: 10.1128/mBio.02401-20. PubMed 33653882.
Backbone
  Vector backbone: pMSR:Dendra
  Vector type: Bacterial Expression ; Integrating Mycobacterial Expression Vector attL5. T7 expression in E. coli
Growth in bacteria
  Bacterial resistance: Apramycin, 25 μg/mL
  Growth temperature: 37°C
  Growth strain: DH5alpha
  Copy number: High Copy
Gene/Insert
  Gene/Insert name: MSMEG_0946
  Species: M. smegmatis
  Promoter: pmycTetO
  Tag / fusion protein: Gly-Ala Linker/Dendra2/1x Flag Tag (C terminal on insert)
  Cloning method: Ligation Independent Cloning
  Sequencing primers: 5′ TGATAGAGTTTGTCCTCCCTATCAG; 3′ TCCATATGCACCTTGACACG
Resource information
  A portion of this plasmid was derived from a plasmid made by: CP000480.1
Terms and licenses: Academic/Nonprofit Terms; Industry Terms: Not Available to Industry
Depositor comments: 5' cloning site: AseI (destroyed), 3' cloning site: HindIII (not destroyed)
How to cite: pMSR:MSMEG_0946:Dendra was a gift from Keith Derbyshire & Joseph Wade (Addgene plasmid # 174950 ; http://n2t.net/addgene:174950 ; RRID:Addgene_174950)
