>Addgene plasmid #174950 | pMSR:MSMEG_0946:Dendra | depositor partial sequence | sequence record 339344 | partial
ATGGTTCTGGTCACGGGTGCGTGCCGGTTCCTCGGCGGTTACCTGACCGCGAGGCTGGCGCAGAACCCGT
CGATCGACCATGTCATCGCGGTCGACGCGATCACGCCCAGCAAGGATTTGCTGCGAAGGATGGGGCGCGC
GGAGTTCGTGCGCGCCGACATCCGCAATCCGTTCATCGCCAAGGTGATCCGCAACGGCAACGTCGACACC
GTCGTGCACGCCGCGGCCGCGTCGTACGCGCCCCGCTCGGGTGGCCGGGCCACGTTGAAAGAGCTCAACG
TGATGGGGGCCATCCAGTTGTTCGCGGCGTGCCAGAAGACGCCGTCGGTACGCCGGGTCATCCTCAAGTC
GACCTCCGAGGTCTACGGGTCGAGTTCGCGCGATCCGGTGATGTTCACCGAGGAGAGCAGCGCGCGCCGT
CCGCCGCGCGATGGCTTCGCCCGCGACAGCATCGACATCGAGGGCTACGCGCGAGGTCTCGCCCGGCGTC
GTCCCGACATCGCCGTCACGATCCTGCGGCTGGCCAACATGATCGGCCCCGCGATGGACACGGCGCTGTC
GCGCTATCTGGCCGGGCCGGTGGTGCCCTGCGTCGTCGGGCACGACGCGCGGCTGCAACTGCTGCACGAG
CAGGACGCGCTCGGTGCCCTCGAGCACGCCACCGTGGCAGGCAAGGCCGGCACGTTCAACATCGGCGCCG
ACGGCATAATCATGATGAGTCAGGCGCTGCGCCGCTCGGGCCGGATCCGGCTCCCGGTGCCGAGATCGGC
ACTCGCCGCAGTGGATTCGCTGAACAGGGCCACGCGTTACAGCGAGGTGGATCGTGAACAACTCAACTAT
CTGAGTTACGGCCGCGTCATGGATACCACGCGAATGCGCCGCGACCTGGGATACAGTCCCAAGTGGACGA
CGGGGGAAGCGTTCGACGATTACGTTCGTGGCCGTGGATTGACGCCGATCATCGATCCGCGGTGGGTAGG
CTCGCTGGAGAGTCGTGCAGTTGCCTTGGCGCAGCGTTGGGGACGG
